>Addgene plasmid #154790 | pGBW-m4133693 | depositor full sequence | sequence record 299519 | Full Sequence
CACCATGTTTCATCTCGTTGACTTTCAGGTTACTATAGCAGAGATATTACTAATTATTATGAGGACTTTT
AAAGTTTCCATTTGGAATCTTGATTACATCATAAACCTCATAATTAAAAATTTATCTAAGTCACTAACTG
AGAATAAATATTCTCAATTAGATGAAGAGCAACCAATGGAGATTGATGAAAACCTTTACTTTCAGTCGAA
GAGGCGATGGAAAAAGAATTTTATCGCGGTGAGTGCAGCCAACAGATTCAAAAAGATATCCTCGTCTGGT
GCCCTCTAAGCTAGCTTGACTGACTGAGATACAGCGTACCTTCAGCTCACAGACATGATAAGATACATTG
ATGAGTTTGGACAAACCACAACTAGAATGCAGTGAAAAAAATGCTTTATTTGTGAAATTTGTGATGCTAT
TGCTTTATTTGTAACCATTATAAGCTGCAATAAACAAGTTAACAACAACAATTGCATTCATTTTATGTTT
CAGGTTCAGGGGGAGGTGTGGGAGGTTTTTTAAAGCAAGTAAAACCTCTACAAATGTGGTATTGGCCCAT
CTCTATCGGTATCGTAGCATAACCCCTTGGGGCCTCTAAACGGGTCTTGAGGGGTTTTTTGTGCCCCTCG
GGCCGGATTGCTATCTACCGGCATTGGCGCAGAAAAAAATGCCTGATGCGACGCTGCGCGTCTTATACTC
CCACATATGCCAGATTCAGCAACGGATACGGCTTCCCCAACTTGCCCACTTCCATACGTGTCCTCCTTAC
CAGAAATTTATCCTTAAGGTCGTCAGCTATCCTGCAGGCGATCTCTCGATTTCGATCAAGACATTCCTTT
AATGGTCTTTTCTGGACACCACTAGGGGTCAGAAGTAGTTCATCAAACTTTCTTCCCTCCCTAATCTCAT
TGGTTACCTTGGGCTATCGAAACTTAATTAACCAGTCAAGTCAGCTACTTGGCGAGATCGACTTGTCTGG
GTTTCGACTACGCTCAGAATTGCGTCAGTCAAGTTCGATCTGGTCCTTGCTATTGCACCCGTTCTCCGAT
TACGAGTTTCATTTAAATCATGTGAGCAAAAGGCCAGCAAAAGGCCAGGAACCGTAAAAAGGCCGCGTTG
CTGGCGTTTTTCCATAGGCTCCGCCCCCCTGACGAGCATCACAAAAATCGACGCTCAAGTCAGAGGTGGC
GAAACCCGACAGGACTATAAAGATACCAGGCGTTTCCCCCTGGAAGCTCCCTCGTGCGCTCTCCTGTTCC
GACCCTGCCGCTTACCGGATACCTGTCCGCCTTTCTCCCTTCGGGAAGCGTGGCGCTTTCTCATAGCTCA
CGCTGTAGGTATCTCAGTTCGGTGTAGGTCGTTCGCTCCAAGCTGGGCTGTGTGCACGAACCCCCCGTTC
AGCCCGACCGCTGCGCCTTATCCGGTAACTATCGTCTTGAGTCCAACCCGGTAAGACACGACTTATCGCC
ACTGGCAGCAGCCACTGGTAACAGGATTAGCAGAGCGAGGTATGTAGGCGGTGCTACAGAGTTCTTGAAG
TGGTGGCCTAACTACGGCTACACTAGAAGAACAGTATTTGGTATCTGCGCTCTGCTGAAGCCAGTTACCT
TCGGAAAAAGAGTTGGTAGCTCTTGATCCGGCAAACAAACCACCGCTGGTAGCGGTGGTTTTTTTGTTTG
CAAGCAGCAGATTACGCGCAGAAAAAAAGGATCTCAAGAAGATCCTTTGATCTTTTCTACGGGGTCTGAC
GCTCAGTGGAACGAAAACTCACGTTAAGGGATTTTGGTCATGAGATTATCAAAAAGGATCTTCACCTAGA
TCCTTTTAAATTAAAAATGAAGTTTTAAATCAATCTAAAGTATATATGAGTAAACTTGGTCTGACAGTTA
CCAATGCTTAATCAGTGAGGCACCTATCTCAGCGATCTGTCTATTTCGTTCATCCATAGTTGCATTTAAA
TTTCCGAACTCTCCAAGGCCCTCGTCGGAAAATCTTCAAACCTTTCGTCCGATCCATCTTGCAGGCTACC
TCTCGAACGAACTATCGCAAGTCTCTTGGCCGGCCTTGCGCCTTGGCTATTGCTTGGCAGCGCCTATCGC
CAGGTATTACTCCAATCCCGAATATCCGAGATCGGGATCACCCGAGAGAAGTTCAACCTACATCCTCAAT
CCCGATCTATCCGAGATCCGAGGAATATCGAAATCGGGGCGCGCCTGGTGTACCGAGAACGATCCTCTCA
GTGCGAGTCTCGACGATCCATATCGTTGCTTGGCAGTCAGCCAGTCGGAATCCAGCTTGGGACCCAGGAA
GTCCAATCGTCAGATATTGTACTCAAGCCTGGTCACGGCAGCGTACCGATCTGTTTAAACCTAGATATTG
ATAGTCTGATCGGTCAACGTATAATCGAGTCCTAGCTTTTGCAAACATCTATCAAGAGACAGGATCAGCA
GGAGGCTTTCGCATGAGTATTCAACATTTCCGTGTCGCCCTTATTCCCTTTTTTGCGGCATTTTGCCTTC
CTGTTTTTGCTCACCCAGAAACGCTGGTGAAAGTAAAAGATGCTGAAGATCAGTTGGGTGCGCGAGTGGG
TTACATCGAACTGGATCTCAACAGCGGTAAGATCCTTGAGAGTTTTCGCCCCGAAGAACGCTTTCCAATG
ATGAGCACTTTTAAAGTTCTGCTATGTGGCGCGGTATTATCCCGTATTGACGCCGGGCAAGAGCAACTCG
GTCGCCGCATACACTATTCTCAGAATGACTTGGTTGAGTATTCACCAGTCACAGAAAAGCATCTTACGGA
TGGCATGACAGTAAGAGAATTATGCAGTGCTGCCATAACCATGAGTGATAACACTGCGGCCAACTTACTT
CTGACAACGATTGGAGGACCGAAGGAGCTAACCGCTTTTTTGCACAACATGGGGGATCATGTAACTCGCC
TTGATCGTTGGGAACCGGAGCTGAATGAAGCCATACCAAACGACGAGCGTGACACCACGATGCCTGTAGC
AATGGCAACAACCTTGCGTAAACTATTAACTGGCGAACTACTTACTCTAGCTTCCCGGCAACAGTTGATA
GACTGGATGGAGGCGGATAAAGTTGCAGGACCACTTCTGCGCTCGGCCCTTCCGGCTGGCTGGTTTATTG
CTGATAAATCTGGAGCCGGTGAGCGTGGGTCTCGCGGTATCATTGCAGCACTGGGGCCAGATGGTAAGCC
CTCCCGTATCGTAGTTATCTACACGACGGGGAGTCAGGCAACTATGGATGAACGAAATAGACAGATCGCT
GAGATAGGTGCCTCACTGATTAAGCATTGGTAACCGATTCTAGGTGCATTGGCGCAGAAAAAAATGCCTG
ATGCGACGCTGCGCGTCTTATACTCCCACATATGCCAGATTCAGCAACGGATACGGCTTCCCCAACTTGC
CCACTTCCATACGTGTCCTCCTTACCAGAAATTTATCCTTAAGATCCCGAATCGTTTAAACTCGACTCTG
GCTCTATCGAATCTCCGTCGTTTCGAGCTTACGCGAACAGCCGTGGCGCTCATTTGCTCGTCGGGCATCG
AATCTCGTCAGCTATCGTCAGCTTACCTTTTTGGCAGCGATCGCGGCTCCCGACATCTTGGACCATTAGC
TCCACAGGTATCTTCTTCCCTCTAGTGGTCATAACAGCAGCTTCAGCTACCTCTCAATTCAAAAAACCCC
TCAAGACCCGTTTAGAGGCCCCAAGGGGTTATGCTATCAATCGTTGCGTTACACACACAAAAAACCAACA
CACATCCATCTTCGATGGATAGCGATTTTATTATCTAACTGCTGATCGAGTGTAGCCAGATCTAGTAATC
AATTACGGGGTCATTAGTTCATAGCCCATATATGGAGTTCCGCGTTACATAACTTACGGTAAATGGCCCG
CCTGGCTGACCGCCCAACGACCCCCGCCCATTGACGTCAATAATGACGTATGTTCCCATAGTAACGCCAA
TAGGGACTTTCCATTGACGTCAATGGGTGGAGTATTTACGGTAAACTGCCCACTTGGCAGTACATCAAGT
GTATCATATGCCAAGTACGCCCCCTATTGACGTCAATGACGGTAAATGGCCCGCCTGGCATTATGCCCAG
TACATGACCTTATGGGACTTTCCTACTTGGCAGTACATCTACGTATTAGTCATCGCTATTACCATGCTGA
TGCGGTTTTGGCAGTACATCAATGGGCGTGGATAGCGGTTTGACTCACGGGGATTTCCAAGTCTCCACCC
CATTGACGTCAATGGGAGTTTGTTTTGGCACCAAAATCAACGGGACTTTCCAAAATGTCGTAACAACTCC
GCCCCATTGACGCAAATGGGCGGTAGGCGTGTACGGTGGGAGGTCTATATAAGCAGAGCTGGTTTAGTGA
ACCGTCAGATCAGATCTTTGTCGATCCTACCATCCACTCGACACACCCGCCAGCGGCCGC
Features (pLannotate 1.2.2; 17 found; start..end, strand, type, name):
      5..187     +  CDS            NS6_SARS2: Experimental evidence at protein level: Swiss-Prot protein existence level 1. Disrupts cell nuclear import complex formation by tethering karyopherin alpha 2 and karyopherin beta 1 to the membrane. Retention of import factors at the ER/Golgi membrane leads to a loss of transport into the nucleus. Thereby prevents STAT1 nuclear translocation in response to interferon signaling, thus blocking the expression of interferon stimulated genes (ISGs) that display multiple antiviral activities (PubMed:33097660). Suppresses IFN-beta production possibly by blocking IRF3 nuclear translocation (PubMed:3297
    215..231     +  CDS            CBP (fragment): calmodulin-binding peptide derived from skeletal muscle myosin light chain kinase; binds calmodulin with nanomolar affinity in the presence of calcium
    339..460     -  polyA_signal   SV40 poly(A) signal: SV40 polyadenylation signal
    483..552     -  CDS            large T antigen (fragment): large T antigen from SV40 (simian virus 40)
    575..621     +  terminator     T7 terminator: transcription terminator for bacteriophage T7 RNA polymerase
    651..787     +  terminator     rrnG terminator: transcription terminator from the E. coli ribosomal RNA rrnG operon (Albrechtsen et al., 1991)
    832..903     +  misc_feature   3' β-globin insulator: insulator downstream of the human β-globin locus (Farrell et al., 2002)
   1129..1717    -  rep_origin     ori: high-copy-number ColE1/pMB1/pBR322/pUC origin of replication
   1889..1953    -  CDS            bla(M) (fragment): β-lactamase lacking the signal sequence; bla(M); allows cytosolic expression of β-lactamase
   2463..3323    +  CDS            AmpR: β-lactamase; bla; confers resistance to ampicillin, carbenicillin, and related antibiotics
   3336..3472    +  terminator     rrnG terminator: transcription terminator from the E. coli ribosomal RNA rrnG operon (Albrechtsen et al., 1991)
   3624..3695    +  misc_feature   5' β-globin insulator: insulator upstream of the human β-globin locus (Farrell et al., 2002)
   3700..3746    -  terminator     T7 terminator: transcription terminator for bacteriophage T7 RNA polymerase
   3764..3812    -  polyA_signal   poly(A) signal: synthetic polyadenylation signal
   3893..4196    +  enhancer       CMV enhancer: human cytomegalovirus immediate early enhancer
   4269..4286    -  promoter       CMV promoter (fragment): human cytomegalovirus (CMV) immediate early promoter
   4349..4400    +  promoter       CMVd2 promoter: truncated human cytomegalovirus (CMV) immediate early promoter that yields moderately reduced expression relative to the full-length promoter
