[The description below was written by a language model from this plasmid's Addgene catalogue record and pLannotate feature annotations shown in this document.]
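Description:
pGBW-m4133693 is a mammalian expression plasmid built on the pTwist_CMV_6 backbone that carries the wild-type SARS-CoV-2 ORF6 coding sequence. It is propagated in E. coli through a high-copy ColE1/pUC-type origin and selected with ampicillin via a full-length β-lactamase (AmpR) gene. A short additional β-lactamase fragment is also annotated and appears to be a backbone remnant. No mammalian selection marker is recorded, which fits transient transfection use.

The annotated sequence is circular, with ORF6 at its start, so the CMV enhancer and CMV promoter elements near the end of the numbering lie immediately upstream of the insert. The promoter region is annotated as a truncated CMVd2 form plus a small CMV fragment, whereas the catalogue simply lists CMV. ORF6 is followed in frame by a C-terminal tag supplied by the backbone, described as a TEV-cleavable calmodulin-binding peptide (CBP). Only a short CBP fragment was detected by annotation, and the TEV site itself is not annotated. CBP binds calmodulin in the presence of calcium, allowing affinity capture, and TEV cleavage would allow the tag to be removed. Transcripts end at an SV40 polyadenylation signal. The expression unit is bracketed by β-globin insulator elements, T7 and rrnG transcription terminators and a synthetic poly(A) signal upstream of the enhancer, which presumably limit read-through between the bacterial and mammalian parts of the vector.

ORF6 is a small accessory protein that tethers karyopherin import factors to ER/Golgi membranes, blocking STAT1 nuclear translocation and interferon-stimulated gene expression. The plasmid suits expression of tagged ORF6 in mammalian cells for studies of interferon antagonism or for pull-down of host interaction partners, although the record states only the general expression purpose.
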