Addgene plasmid #154790: pGBW-m4133693
Purpose: Mammalian expression plasmid for SARS-CoV-2 ORF6 protein
Depositing lab: Ginkgo Bioworks & Benjie Chen. Depositing organization: Ginkgo Bioworks.
Backbone
  Vector backbone: pTwist_CMV_6
  Backbone size w/o insert (bp): 4180
  Vector type: Mammalian Expression
Growth in bacteria
  Bacterial resistance: Ampicillin, 100 μg/mL
  Growth temperature: 37°C
  Growth strain: DH5alpha
  Copy number: High Copy
Gene/Insert
  Gene/Insert name: SARS-CoV-2 ORF6 protein
  Species: Severe acute respiratory syndrome coronavirus 2
  Insert size (bp): 179
  Mutation: wt
  Entrez Gene: ORF6 (a.k.a. GU280_gp06)
  Promoter: CMV
  Tag / fusion protein: Cleavable TEV;CBP (C terminal on backbone)
  Cloning method: Unknown
Resource information
  A portion of this plasmid was derived from a plasmid made by: GinkgoBioworks
Depositor comments: NCBI reference sequence: YP_009724394.1
How to cite: pGBW-m4133693 was a gift from Ginkgo Bioworks & Benjie Chen (Addgene plasmid # 154790 ; http://n2t.net/addgene:154790 ; RRID:Addgene_154790)
